Addgene plasmid #148171: pGex-CS-DmCup_296-425-YLLLtoAAAA-GB1_Z
Purpose: Bacterial Expression of DmCup_296-425-YLLLtoAAAA
Depositing lab: Elisa Izaurralde. Depositing organization: Max Planck Institute for Developmental Biology. Publication: 4E-BPs require non-canonical 4E-binding motifs and a lateral surface of eIF4E to repress translation. Igreja C, Peter D, Weiler C, Izaurralde E. Nat Commun. 2014 Sep 2;5:4790. doi: 10.1038/ncomms5790. PubMed 25179781.
Backbone
  Vector backbone: Unknown
  Vector type: Bacterial Expression
Growth in bacteria
  Bacterial resistance: Ampicillin, 100 μg/mL
  Growth temperature: 37°C
  Growth strain: DH5alpha
  Copy number: Low Copy
Gene/Insert
  Gene/Insert name: DmCup_296-425-YLLLtoAAAA
  Species: D. melanogaster (fly)
  Entrez Gene: cup (a.k.a. Dmel_CG11181, CG11181, CUP, Cup, DmCup, Dmel\CG11181, fs(1)cup, fs(2)cup, i239)
  Cloning method: Unknown
Terms and licenses: Academic/Nonprofit Terms; Industry Terms: Not Available to Industry
Depositor comments: ATTENTION: new reference, that is NOT the same reference as our full length clone has. NCBI:NM_078769.3 (length AA 1117) Plasmids from this collection were made available to the research community and donated after the lab closed. Please note that the sequence provided by the depositing laboratory may be theoretical/predicted or based on Sanger sequencing results. There may be discrepancies between sequencing results obtained by Addgene and the depositor sequence. If an Addgene verified sequence is not available, please contact before placing your order to request that our lab fully sequence the plasmid.
How to cite: pGex-CS-DmCup_296-425-YLLLtoAAAA-GB1_Z was a gift from Elisa Izaurralde (Addgene plasmid # 148171 ; http://n2t.net/addgene:148171 ; RRID:Addgene_148171)
