[The description below was written by a language model from this plasmid's Addgene catalogue record and pLannotate feature annotations shown in this document.]
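Description:
pGex-CS-DmCup_296-425-YLLLtoAAAA-GB1_Z is a 5,505-nt bacterial expression plasmid for producing a mutant fragment of the Drosophila melanogaster protein Cup in E. coli. The catalogue lists the backbone as unknown, but the name and annotated features fit a pGEX-type GST-fusion vector. It has a ColE1/pBR322-family origin, a β-lactamase gene with its own promoter for ampicillin selection, and a lacI gene under the lacIq promoter that supplies repressor from the plasmid itself. Remnants of the pBR322 bom region, a short rop fragment and a lac promoter/lacZα segment are also annotated. The repository records the plasmid as low copy.

The expression cassette is driven by the tac promoter followed by a lac operator, so transcription is repressed by LacI and induced with IPTG. The open reading frame starts with Schistosoma japonicum glutathione S-transferase. This is followed by a short segment that matches part of a TEV-site-containing composite tag, which suggests a protease cleavage site between GST and the insert, though the record does not say so explicitly. Next come Cup residues 296–425 and a C-terminal GB1 domain, the B1 domain of streptococcal protein G, used as a solubility-enhancing fusion partner.

The "YLLLtoAAAA" label indicates that four residues (Tyr and three Leu) are replaced by alanines. The record does not give their positions. Cup binds eIF4E and blocks its interaction with eIF4G, and the associated study concerns canonical and non-canonical 4E-binding motifs, so this is presumably a binding-motif mutant. It would suit GST affinity purification or pulldown assays alongside wild-type fragments. The depositor notes that residue numbering follows a different reference sequence than the lab's full-length clone, and that the supplied sequence may be theoretical.
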