Features (pLannotate 1.2.2; 19 found; start..end, strand, type, name):
    183..211     +  promoter       tac promoter: strong E. coli promoter; hybrid between the trp and lac UV5 promoters
    219..235     +  protein_bind   lac operator: The lac repressor binds to the lac operator to inhibit transcription in E. coli. This inhibition can be relieved by adding lactose or isopropyl-β-D-thiogalactopyranoside (IPTG). lac repressor encoded by lacI
    258..903     +  CDS            GST (fragment): glutathione S-transferase from Schistosoma japonicum
    905..925     +  CDS            capTEV™ (fragment): composite tag for in vivo biotinylation, TEV protease cleavage, and 6xHis tagging
    936..1331    +  CDS            cup (fragment): CUP_DROME - Also known as fs(2)cup. Experimental evidence at protein level: Swiss-Prot protein existence level 1. Adapter protein that plays a central role in localization of transcripts in the oocyte and in young embryos (PubMed:9118812). Maintains RNA targets in a repressed state by promoting their deadenylation and protects deadenylated mRNAs from further degradation (PubMed:21937713). Binds to and recruits eIF-4E to the 3'-UTR of some mRNA targets which prevents interaction between eIF4E1 and eIF4G (PubMed:14685270, PubMed:15465908, PubMed:21081899). This may contribute to translational re
   1332..1489    +  CDS            GB1 (fragment): B1 domain of Streptococcal protein G effective as a solubilizing fusion partner (Cheng and Patel, 2004)
   1522..1561    +  CDS            rop (fragment): Rop protein, which maintains plasmids at low copy number; rop
   1663..1703    +  misc_feature   bom (fragment): basis of mobility region from pBR322
   1808..1912    +  promoter       AmpR promoter: bla
   1913..2773    +  CDS            AmpR: β-lactamase; bla; confers resistance to ampicillin, carbenicillin, and related antibiotics
   2944..3532    +  rep_origin     ori: high-copy-number ColE1/pMB1/pBR322/pUC origin of replication
   3718..3769    -  misc_feature   bom (fragment): basis of mobility region from pBR322
   3776..3853    +  promoter       lacIq promoter: lacI (mutant); In the lacIq allele, a single base change in the promoter boosts expression of the lacI gene about 10-fold.
   3854..4936    +  CDS            lacI: lac repressor; lacI; The lac repressor binds to the lac operator to inhibit transcription in E. coli. This inhibition can be relieved by adding lactose or isopropyl-β-D-thiogalactopyranoside (IPTG).
   4949..4970    +  protein_bind   CAP binding site: CAP binding activates transcription in the presence of cAMP. E. coli catabolite activator protein
   4985..5015    +  promoter       lac promoter: promoter for the E. coli lac operon
   5023..5039    +  protein_bind   lac operator: The lac repressor binds to the lac operator to inhibit transcription in E. coli. This inhibition can be relieved by adding lactose or isopropyl-β-D-thiogalactopyranoside (IPTG). lac repressor encoded by lacI
   5059..5232    +  CDS            lacZα: LacZα fragment of β-galactosidase; lacZ fragment
   5496..107     -  CDS            yciV (fragment) (across the origin): RNAAM_ECOLI - Also known as trpH From Escherichia coli (strain K12).
>Addgene plasmid #148171 | pGex-CS-DmCup_296-425-YLLLtoAAAA-GB1_Z | depositor full sequence | sequence record 290619 | Full Sequence
AGCTTATCGACTGCACGGTGCACCAATGCTTCTGGCGTCAGGCAGCCATCGGAAGCTGTGGTATGGCTGT
GCAGGTCGTAAATCACTGCATAATTCGTGTCGCTCAAGGCGCACTCCCGTTCTGGATAATGTTTTTTGCG
CCGACATCATAACGGTTCTGGCAAATATTCTGAAATGAGCTGTTGACAATTAATCATCGGCTCGTATAAT
GTGTGGAATTGTGAGCGGATAACAATTTCACACAGGAAACAGTATTCATGTCCCCTATACTAGGTTATTG
GAAAATTAAGGGCCTTGTGCAACCCACTCGACTTCTTTTGGAATATCTTGAAGAAAAATATGAAGAGCAT
TTGTATGAGCGCGATGAAGGTGATAAATGGCGAAACAAAAAGTTTGAATTGGGTTTGGAGTTTCCCAATC
TTCCTTATTATATTGATGGTGATGTTAAATTAACACAGTCTATGGCCATCATACGTTATATAGCTGACAA
GCACAACATGTTGGGTGGTTGTCCAAAAGAGCGTGCAGAGATTTCAATGCTTGAAGGAGCGGTTTTGGAT
ATTAGATACGGTGTTTCGAGAATTGCATATAGTAAAGACTTTGAAACTCTCAAAGTTGATTTTCTTAGCA
AGCTACCTGAAATGCTGAAAATGTTCGAAGATCGTTTATGTCATAAAACATATTTAAATGGTGATCATGT
AACCCATCCTGACTTCATGTTGTATGACGCTCTTGATGTTGTTTTATACATGGACCCAATGTGCCTGGAT
GCGTTCCCAAAATTAGTTTGTTTTAAAAAACGTATTGAAGCTATCCCACAAATTGATAAGTACTTGAAAT
CCAGCAAGTATATAGCATGGCCTTTGCAGGGCTGGCAAGCCACGTTTGGTGGTGGCGACCATCTCGAGAA
TCTTTATTTTCAGGGCGCCATGGGCAGCACAGGCATTCACAAGCCAGGAAGTCTGCGAGCACCCAAGGCT
GTTCGTCCTACTACTGCTCCGGTGGTCAGCAGCAAGCCGGTCAAGAGCGCTACCCGCTCCCGCGCGATGG
ACATTCGCAACGGGATGTTCAATGCCCTGATGCACAGGTCCAAGGAGAGCTTTGTGATGCCTCGCATCGC
CACCTGCGACGACATTGAGGCGGAGGGAAGGGCTCGCCGCATGAATATTTGGCGCACCTCGGACGGCACA
AGATTCCGGACCCGCTCCACCACAGCTAACTTAAACATGAACAACAACAACAACAATGAGTGCATGCCTG
CCTTCTTCAAAAACAAAAATAAGCCGAACCTAATCAGTGACGAGTCCATCATCCAGAGCCAACCGATGCA
GTACAAACTTATCCTGAACGGTAAAACCCTGAAAGGTGAAACCACCACCGAAGCTGTTGACGCTGCTACC
GCGGAAAAAGTTTTCAAACAGTACGCTAACGACAACGGTGTTGACGGTGAATGGACCTACGACGACGCTA
CCAAAACCTACACCGTAACGGAATAAGAATTCATCGTGACTGACTGACGATCTGCCTCGCGCGTTTCGGT
GATGACGGTGAAAACCTCTGACACATGCAGCTCCCGGAGACGGTCACAGCTTGTCTGTAAGCGGATGCCG
GGAGCAGACAAGCCCGTCAGGGCGCGTCAGCGGGTGTTGGCGGGTGTCGGGGCGCAGCCATGACCCAGTC
ACGTAGCGATAGCGGAGTGTATAATTCTTGAAGACGAAAGGGCCTCGTGATACGCCTATTTTTATAGGTT
AATGTCATGATAATAATGGTTTCTTAGACGTCAGGTGGCACTTTTCGGGGAAATGTGCGCGGAACCCCTA
TTTGTTTATTTTTCTAAATACATTCAAATATGTATCCGCTCATGAGACAATAACCCTGATAAATGCTTCA
ATAATATTGAAAAAGGAAGAGTATGAGTATTCAACATTTCCGTGTCGCCCTTATTCCCTTTTTTGCGGCA
TTTTGCCTTCCTGTTTTTGCTCACCCAGAAACGCTGGTGAAAGTAAAAGATGCTGAAGATCAGTTGGGTG
CACGAGTGGGTTACATCGAACTGGATCTCAACAGCGGTAAGATCCTTGAGAGTTTTCGCCCCGAAGAACG
TTTTCCAATGATGAGCACTTTTAAAGTTCTGCTATGTGGCGCGGTATTATCCCGTGTTGACGCCGGGCAA
GAGCAACTCGGTCGCCGCATACACTATTCTCAGAATGACTTGGTTGAGTACTCACCAGTCACAGAAAAGC
ATCTTACGGATGGCATGACAGTAAGAGAATTATGCAGTGCTGCCATAACCATGAGTGATAACACTGCGGC
CAACTTACTTCTGACAACGATCGGAGGACCGAAGGAGCTAACCGCTTTTTTGCACAACATGGGGGATCAT
GTAACTCGCCTTGATCGTTGGGAACCGGAGCTGAATGAAGCCATACCAAACGACGAGCGTGACACCACGA
TGCCTGCAGCAATGGCAACAACGTTGCGCAAACTATTAACTGGCGAACTACTTACTCTAGCTTCCCGGCA
ACAATTAATAGACTGGATGGAGGCGGATAAAGTTGCAGGACCACTTCTGCGCTCGGCCCTTCCGGCTGGC
TGGTTTATTGCTGATAAATCTGGAGCCGGTGAGCGTGGGTCTCGCGGTATCATTGCAGCACTGGGGCCAG
ATGGTAAGCCCTCCCGTATCGTAGTTATCTACACGACGGGGAGTCAGGCAACTATGGATGAACGAAATAG
ACAGATCGCTGAGATAGGTGCCTCACTGATTAAGCATTGGTAACTGTCAGACCAAGTTTACTCATATATA
CTTTAGATTGATTTAAAACTTCATTTTTAATTTAAAAGGATCTAGGTGAAGATCCTTTTTGATAATCTCA
TGACCAAAATCCCTTAACGTGAGTTTTCGTTCCACTGAGCGTCAGACCCCGTAGAAAAGATCAAAGGATC
TTCTTGAGATCCTTTTTTTCTGCGCGTAATCTGCTGCTTGCAAACAAAAAAACCACCGCTACCAGCGGTG
GTTTGTTTGCCGGATCAAGAGCTACCAACTCTTTTTCCGAAGGTAACTGGCTTCAGCAGAGCGCAGATAC
CAAATACTGTCCTTCTAGTGTAGCCGTAGTTAGGCCACCACTTCAAGAACTCTGTAGCACCGCCTACATA
CCTCGCTCTGCTAATCCTGTTACCAGTGGCTGCTGCCAGTGGCGATAAGTCGTGTCTTACCGGGTTGGAC
TCAAGACGATAGTTACCGGATAAGGCGCAGCGGTCGGGCTGAACGGGGGGTTCGTGCACACAGCCCAGCT
TGGAGCGAACGACCTACACCGAACTGAGATACCTACAGCGTGAGCTATGAGAAAGCGCCACGCTTCCCGA
AGGGAGAAAGGCGGACAGGTATCCGGTAAGCGGCAGGGTCGGAACAGGAGAGCGCACGAGGGAGCTTCCA
GGGGGAAACGCCTGGTATCTTTATAGTCCTGTCGGGTTTCGCCACCTCTGACTTGAGCGTCGATTTTTGT
GATGCTCGTCAGGGGGGCGGAGCCTATGGAAAAACGCCAGCAACGCGGCCTTTTTACGGTTCCTGGCCTT
TTGCTGGCCTTTTGCTCACATGTTCTTTCCTGCGTTATCCCCTGATTCTGTGGATAACCGTATTACCGCC
TTTGAGTGAGCTGATACCGCTCGCCGCAGCCGAACGACCGAGCGCAGCGAGTCAGTGAGCGAGGAAGCGG
AAGAGCGCCTGATGCGGTATTTTCTCCTTACGCATCTGTGCGGTATTTCACACCGCATAAATTCCGACAC
CATCGAATGGTGCAAAACCTTTCGCGGTATGGCATGATAGCGCCCGGAAGAGAGTCAATTCAGGGTGGTG
AATGTGAAACCAGTAACGTTATACGATGTCGCAGAGTATGCCGGTGTCTCTTATCAGACCGTTTCCCGCG
TGGTGAACCAGGCCAGCCACGTTTCTGCGAAAACGCGGGAAAAAGTGGAAGCGGCGATGGCGGAGCTGAA
TTACATTCCCAACCGCGTGGCACAACAACTGGCGGGCAAACAGTCGTTGCTGATTGGCGTTGCCACCTCC
AGTCTGGCCCTGCACGCGCCGTCGCAAATTGTCGCGGCGATTAAATCTCGCGCCGATCAACTGGGTGCCA
GCGTGGTGGTGTCGATGGTAGAACGAAGCGGCGTCGAAGCCTGTAAAGCGGCGGTGCACAATCTTCTCGC
GCAACGCGTCAGTGGGCTGATCATTAACTATCCGCTGGATGACCAGGATGCCATTGCTGTGGAAGCTGCC
TGCACTAATGTTCCGGCGTTATTTCTTGATGTCTCTGACCAGACACCCATCAACAGTATTATTTTCTCCC
ATGAAGACGGTACGCGACTGGGCGTGGAGCATCTGGTCGCATTGGGTCACCAGCAAATCGCGCTGTTAGC
GGGCCCATTAAGTTCTGTCTCGGCGCGTCTGCGTCTGGCTGGCTGGCATAAATATCTCACTCGCAATCAA
ATTCAGCCGATAGCGGAACGGGAAGGCGACTGGAGTGCCATGTCCGGTTTTCAACAAACCATGCAAATGC
TGAATGAGGGCATCGTTCCCACTGCGATGCTGGTTGCCAACGATCAGATGGCGCTGGGCGCAATGCGCGC
CATTACCGAGTCCGGGCTGCGCGTTGGTGCGGATATCTCGGTAGTGGGATACGACGATACCGAAGACAGC
TCATGTTATATCCCGCCGTCAACCACCATCAAACAGGATTTTCGCCTGCTGGGGCAAACCAGCGTGGACC
GCTTGCTGCAACTCTCTCAGGGCCAGGCGGTGAAGGGCAATCAGCTGTTGCCCGTCTCACTGGTGAAAAG
AAAAACCACCCTGGCGCCCAATACGCAAACCGCCTCTCCCCGCGCGTTGGCCGATTCATTAATGCAGCTG
GCACGACAGGTTTCCCGACTGGAAAGCGGGCAGTGAGCGCAACGCAATTAATGTGAGTTAGCTCACTCAT
TAGGCACCCCAGGCTTTACACTTTATGCTTCCGGCTCGTATGTTGTGTGGAATTGTGAGCGGATAACAAT
TTCACACAGGAAACAGCTATGACCATGATTACGGATTCACTGGCCGTCGTTTTACAACGTCGTGACTGGG
AAAACCCTGGCGTTACCCAACTTAATCGCCTTGCAGCACATCCCCCTTTCGCCAGCTGGCGTAATAGCGA
AGAGGCCCGCACCGATCGCCCTTCCCAACAGTTGCGCAGCCTGAATGGCGAATGGCGCTTTGCCTGGTTT
CCGGCACCAGAAGCGGTGCCGGAAAGCTGGCTGGAGTGCGATCTTCCTGAGGCCGATACTGTCGTCGTCC
CCTCAAACTGGCAGATGCACGGTTACGATGCGCCCATCTACACCAACGTAACCTATCCCATTACGGTCAA
TCCGCCGTTTGTTCCCACGGAGAATCCGACGGGTTGTTACTCGCTCACATTTAATGTTGATGAAAGCTGG
CTACAGGAAGGCCAGACGCGAATTATTTTTGATGGCGTTGGAATT
